>Addgene plasmid #19860 | psiCHECK SIRT4 3'UTR | depositor full sequence | sequence record 9386 | Author sequence
AGATCTGCGCAGCACCATGGCCTGAAATAACCTCTGAAAGAGGAACTTGGTTAGGTACCTTCTGAGGCGG
AAAGAACCAGCTGTGGAATGTGTGTCAGTTAGGGTGTGGAAAGTCCCCAGGCTCCCCAGCAGGCAGAAGT
ATGCAAAGCATGCATCTCAATTAGTCAGCAACCAGGTGTGGAAAGTCCCCAGGCTCCCCAGCAGGCAGAA
GTATGCAAAGCATGCATCTCAATTAGTCAGCAACCATAGTCCCGCCCCTAACTCCGCCCATCCCGCCCCT
AACTCCGCCCAGTTCCGCCCATTCTCCGCCCCATGGCTGACTAATTTTTTTTATTTATGCAGAGGCCGAG
GCCGCCTCGGCCTCTGAGCTATTCCAGAAGTAGTGAGGAGGCTTTTTTGGAGGCCTAGGCTTTTGCAAAA
AGCTTGATTCTTCTGACACAACAGTCTCGAACTTAAGCTGCAGAAGTTGGTCGTGAGGCACTGGGCAGGT
AAGTATCAAGGTTACAAGACAGGTTTAAGGAGACCAATAGAAACTGGGCTTGTCGAGACAGAGAAGACTC
TTGCGTTTCTGATAGGCACCTATTGGTCTTACTGACATCCACTTTGCCTTTCTCTCCACAGGTGTCCACT
CCCAGTTCAATTACAGCTCTTAAGGCTAGAGTACTTAATACGACTCACTATAGGCTAGCCACCATGGCTT
CCAAGGTGTACGACCCCGAGCAACGCAAACGCATGATCACTGGGCCTCAGTGGTGGGCTCGCTGCAAGCA
AATGAACGTGCTGGACTCCTTCATCAACTACTATGATTCCGAGAAGCACGCCGAGAACGCCGTGATTTTT
CTGCATGGTAACGCTGCCTCCAGCTACCTGTGGAGGCACGTCGTGCCTCACATCGAGCCCGTGGCTAGAT
GCATCATCCCTGATCTGATCGGAATGGGTAAGTCCGGCAAGAGCGGGAATGGCTCATATCGCCTCCTGGA
TCACTACAAGTACCTCACCGCTTGGTTCGAGCTGCTGAACCTTCCAAAGAAAATCATCTTTGTGGGCCAC
GACTGGGGGGCTTGTCTGGCCTTTCACTACTCCTACGAGCACCAAGACAAGATCAAGGCCATCGTCCATG
CTGAGAGTGTCGTGGACGTGATCGAGTCCTGGGACGAGTGGCCTGACATCGAGGAGGATATCGCCCTGAT
CAAGAGCGAAGAGGGCGAGAAAATGGTGCTTGAGAATAACTTCTTCGTCGAGACCATGCTCCCAAGCAAG
ATCATGCGGAAACTGGAGCCTGAGGAGTTCGCTGCCTACCTGGAGCCATTCAAGGAGAAGGGCGAGGTTA
GACGGCCTACCCTCTCCTGGCCTCGCGAGATCCCTCTCGTTAAGGGAGGCAAGCCCGACGTCGTCCAGAT
TGTCCGCAACTACAACGCCTACCTTCGGGCCAGCGACGATCTGCCTAAGATGTTCATCGAGTCCGACCCT
GGGTTCTTTTCCAACGCTATTGTCGAGGGAGCTAAGAAGTTCCCTAACACCGAGTTCGTGAAGGTGAAGG
GCCTCCACTTCAGCCAGGAGGACGCTCCAGATGAAATGGGTAAGTACATCAAGAGCTTCGTGGAGCGCGT
GCTGAAGAACGAGCAGTAATTCTAGGCGATCGCTCGAGGCTGCCTTTGATAGACCCATGCTGACCACAGC
CTGATATTCCAGAACCTGGAACAGGGACTTTCACTTGAATCTTGCTGCTAAATGTAAATGCCTTCTCAAA
TGACAGATTCCAGTTCCCATTCAACAGAGTAGGGTGCACTGACAAAGTATAGAAGGTTCTAGGTATCTTA
ATGTGTGGATAGCGGCCGCTGGCCGCAATAAAATATCTTTATTTTCATTACATCTGTGTGTTGGTTTTTT
GTGTGAGGATCTAAATGAGTCTTCGGACCTCGCGGGGGCCGCTTAAGCGGTGGTTAGGGTTTGTCTGACG
CGGGGGGAGGGGGAAGGAACGAAACACTCTCATTCGGAGGCGGCTCGGGGTTTGGTCTTGGTGGCCACGG
GCACGCAGAAGAGCGCCGCGATCCTCTTAAGCACCCCCCCGCCCTCCGTGGAGGCGGGGGTTTGGTCGGC
GGGTGGTAACTGGCGGGCCGCTGACTCGGGCGGGTCGCGCGCCCCAGAGTGTGACCTTTTCGGTCTGCTC
GCAGACCCCCGGGCGGCGCCGCCGCGGCGGCGACGGGCTCGCTGGGTCCTAGGCTCCATGGGGACCGTAT
ACGTGGACAGGCTCTGGAGCATCCGCACGACTGCGGTGATATTACCGGAGACCTTCTGCGGGACGAGCCG
GGTCACGCGGCTGACGCGGAGCGTCCGTTGGGCGACAAACACCAGGACGGGGCACAGGTACACTATCTTG
TCACCCGGAGGCGCGAGGGACTGCAGGAGCTTCAGGGAGTGGCGCAGCTGCTTCATCCCCGTGGCCCGTT
GCTCGCGTTTGCTGGCGGTGTCCCCGGAAGAAATATATTTGCATGTCTTTAGTTCTATGATGACACAAAC
CCCGCCCAGCGTCTTGTCATTGGCGAATTCGAACACGCAGATGCAGTCGGGGCGGCGCGGTCCCAGGTCC
ACTTCGCATATTAAGGTGACGCGTGTGGCCTCGAACACCGAGCGACCCTGCAGCGACCCGCTTAAAAGCT
TGGCATTCCGGTACTGTTGGTAAAGCCACCATGGCCGATGCTAAGAACATTAAGAAGGGCCCTGCTCCCT
TCTACCCTCTGGAGGATGGCACCGCTGGCGAGCAGCTGCACAAGGCCATGAAGAGGTATGCCCTGGTGCC
TGGCACCATTGCCTTCACCGATGCCCACATTGAGGTGGACATCACCTATGCCGAGTACTTCGAGATGTCT
GTGCGCCTGGCCGAGGCCATGAAGAGGTACGGCCTGAACACCAACCACCGCATCGTGGTGTGCTCTGAGA
ACTCTCTGCAGTTCTTCATGCCAGTGCTGGGCGCCCTGTTCATCGGAGTGGCCGTGGCCCCTGCTAACGA
CATTTACAACGAGCGCGAGCTGCTGAACAGCATGGGCATTTCTCAGCCTACCGTGGTGTTCGTGTCTAAG
AAGGGCCTGCAGAAGATCCTGAACGTGCAGAAGAAGCTGCCTATCATCCAGAAGATCATCATCATGGACT
CTAAGACCGACTACCAGGGCTTCCAGAGCATGTACACATTCGTGACATCTCATCTGCCTCCTGGCTTCAA
CGAGTACGACTTCGTGCCAGAGTCTTTCGACAGGGACAAAACCATTGCCCTGATCATGAACAGCTCTGGG
TCTACCGGCCTGCCTAAGGGCGTGGCCCTGCCTCATCGCACCGCCTGTGTGCGCTTCTCTCACGCCCGCG
ACCCTATTTTCGGCAACCAGATCATCCCCGACACCGCTATTCTGAGCGTGGTGCCATTCCACCACGGCTT
CGGCATGTTCACCACCCTGGGCTACCTGATTTGCGGCTTTCGGGTGGTGCTGATGTACCGCTTCGAGGAG
GAGCTGTTCCTGCGCAGCCTGCAAGACTACAAAATTCAGTCTGCCCTGCTGGTGCCAACCCTGTTCAGCT
TCTTCGCTAAGAGCACCCTGATCGACAAGTACGACCTGTCTAACCTGCACGAGATTGCCTCTGGCGGCGC
CCCACTGTCTAAGGAGGTGGGCGAAGCCGTGGCCAAGCGCTTTCATCTGCCAGGCATCCGCCAGGGCTAC
GGCCTGACCGAGACAACCAGCGCCATTCTGATTACCCCAGAGGGCGACGACAAGCCTGGCGCCGTGGGCA
AGGTGGTGCCATTCTTCGAGGCCAAGGTGGTGGACCTGGACACCGGCAAGACCCTGGGAGTGAACCAGCG
CGGCGAGCTGTGTGTGCGCGGCCCTATGATTATGTCCGGCTACGTGAATAACCCTGAGGCCACAAACGCC
CTGATCGACAAGGACGGCTGGCTGCACTCTGGCGACATTGCCTACTGGGACGAGGACGAGCACTTCTTCA
TCGTGGACCGCCTGAAGTCTCTGATCAAGTACAAGGGCTACCAGGTGGCCCCAGCCGAGCTGGAGTCTAT
CCTGCTGCAGCACCCTAACATTTTCGACGCCGGAGTGGCCGGCCTGCCCGACGACGATGCCGGCGAGCTG
CCTGCCGCCGTCGTCGTGCTGGAACACGGCAAGACCATGACCGAGAAGGAGATCGTGGACTATGTGGCCA
GCCAGGTGACAACCGCCAAGAAGCTGCGCGGCGGAGTGGTGTTCGTGGACGAGGTGCCCAAGGGCCTGAC
CGGCAAGCTGGACGCCCGCAAGATCCGCGAGATCCTGATCAAGGCTAAGAAAGGCGGCAAGATCGCCGTG
TAATAATTCTAGAGTCGGGGCGGCCGGCCGCTTCGAGCAGACATGATAAGATACATTGATGAGTTTGGAC
AAACCACAACTAGAATGCAGTGAAAAAAATGCTTTATTTGTGAAATTTGTGATGCTATTGCTTTATTTGT
AACCATTATAAGCTGCAATAAACAAGTTAACAACAACAATTGCATTCATTTTATGTTTCAGGTTCAGGGG
GAGGTGTGGGAGGTTTTTTAAAGCAAGTAAAACCTCTACAAATGTGGTAAAATCGATAAGGATCCAGGTG
GCACTTTTCGGGGAAATGTGCGCGGAACCCCTATTTGTTTATTTTTCTAAATACATTCAAATATGTATCC
GCTCATGAGACAATAACCCTGATAAATGCTTCAATAATATTGAAAAAGGAAGAGTATGAGTATTCAACAT
TTCCGTGTCGCCCTTATTCCCTTTTTTGCGGCATTTTGCCTTCCTGTTTTTGCTCACCCAGAAACGCTGG
TGAAAGTAAAAGATGCTGAAGATCAGTTGGGTGCACGAGTGGGTTACATCGAACTGGATCTCAACAGCGG
TAAGATCCTTGAGAGTTTTCGCCCCGAAGAACGTTTTCCAATGATGAGCACTTTTAAAGTTCTGCTATGT
GGCGCGGTATTATCCCGTATTGACGCCGGGCAAGAGCAACTCGGTCGCCGCATACACTATTCTCAGAATG
ACTTGGTTGAGTACTCACCAGTCACAGAAAAGCATCTTACGGATGGCATGACAGTAAGAGAATTATGCAG
TGCTGCCATAACCATGAGTGATAACACTGCGGCCAACTTACTTCTGACAACGATCGGAGGACCGAAGGAG
CTAACCGCTTTTTTGCACAACATGGGGGATCATGTAACTCGCCTTGATCGTTGGGAACCGGAGCTGAATG
AAGCCATACCAAACGACGAGCGTGACACCACGATGCCTGTAGCAATGGCAACAACGTTGCGCAAACTATT
AACTGGCGAACTACTTACTCTAGCTTCCCGGCAACAATTAATAGACTGGATGGAGGCGGATAAAGTTGCA
GGACCACTTCTGCGCTCGGCCCTTCCGGCTGGCTGGTTTATTGCTGATAAATCTGGAGCCGGTGAGCGTG
GGTCTCGCGGTATCATTGCAGCACTGGGGCCAGATGGTAAGCCCTCCCGTATCGTAGTTATCTACACGAC
GGGGAGTCAGGCAACTATGGATGAACGAAATAGACAGATCGCTGAGATAGGTGCCTCACTGATTAAGCAT
TGGTAACTGTCAGACCAAGTTTACTCATATATACTTTAGATTGATTTAAAACTTCATTTTTAATTTAAAA
GGATCTAGGTGAAGATCCTTTTTGATAATCTCATGACCAAAATCCCTTAACGTGAGTTTTCGTTCCACTG
AGCGTCAGACCCCGTAGAAAAGATCAAAGGATCTTCTTGAGATCCTTTTTTTCTGCGCGTAATCTGCTGC
TTGCAAACAAAAAAACCACCGCTACCAGCGGTGGTTTGTTTGCCGGATCAAGAGCTACCAACTCTTTTTC
CGAAGGTAACTGGCTTCAGCAGAGCGCAGATACCAAATACTGTTCTTCTAGTGTAGCCGTAGTTAGGCCA
CCACTTCAAGAACTCTGTAGCACCGCCTACATACCTCGCTCTGCTAATCCTGTTACCAGTGGCTGCTGCC
AGTGGCGATAAGTCGTGTCTTACCGGGTTGGACTCAAGACGATAGTTACCGGATAAGGCGCAGCGGTCGG
GCTGAACGGGGGGTTCGTGCACACAGCCCAGCTTGGAGCGAACGACCTACACCGAACTGAGATACCTACA
GCGTGAGCTATGAGAAAGCGCCACGCTTCCCGAAGGGAGAAAGGCGGACAGGTATCCGGTAAGCGGCAGG
GTCGGAACAGGAGAGCGCACGAGGGAGCTTCCAGGGGGAAACGCCTGGTATCTTTATAGTCCTGTCGGGT
TTCGCCACCTCTGACTTGAGCGTCGATTTTTGTGATGCTCGTCAGGGGGGCGGAGCCTATGGAAAAACGC
CAGCAACGCGGCCTTTTTACGGTTCCTGGCCTTTTGCTGGCCTTTTGCTCACATGGCTCGAC
Features (pLannotate 1.2.2; 12 found; start..end, strand, type, name):
     62..419     +  promoter       SV40 promoter: SV40 enhancer and early promoter
    489..621     +  intron         chimeric intron: chimera between introns from human β-globin and immunoglobulin heavy chain genes
    666..684     +  promoter       T7 promoter: promoter for bacteriophage T7 RNA polymerase
    694..1629    +  CDS            hRluc: Renilla luciferase human codon-optimized
   1847..1895    +  polyA_signal   poly(A) signal: synthetic polyadenylation signal
   1904..2655    +  promoter       HSV TK promoter: herpes simplex virus thymidine kinase promoter
   2691..4343    +  CDS            luciferase: firefly luciferase; luc+; enhanced luc+ version of the luciferase gene AAS38485.1 42718124.0
   4387..4508    -  polyA_signal   SV40 poly(A) signal: SV40 polyadenylation signal
   4531..4599    -  CDS            large T antigen (fragment): large T antigen from SV40 (simian virus 40)
   4641..4745    +  promoter       AmpR promoter: bla
   4746..5606    +  CDS            AmpR: β-lactamase; bla; confers resistance to ampicillin, carbenicillin, and related antibiotics
   5777..6365    +  rep_origin     ori: high-copy-number ColE1/pMB1/pBR322/pUC origin of replication
