[The description below was written by a language model from this plasmid's Addgene catalogue record and pLannotate feature annotations shown in this document.]
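Description:
psiCHECK SIRT4 3'UTR is a dual-luciferase reporter plasmid built on the Promega psiCHECK-2 mammalian expression backbone, carrying a 183 bp fragment of the human SIRT4 3' untranslated region. The fragment was inserted by restriction cloning between XhoI and NotI, both of which are retained. The feature table does not annotate the insert itself. However, the gap between the end of the Renilla luciferase coding sequence and the synthetic poly(A) signal is consistent with the UTR sitting there, so that it becomes part of the Renilla transcript. The plasmid is propagated in E. coli at high copy from a ColE1/pUC-type origin and is selected with ampicillin through the bla (AmpR) gene and its own promoter. The sequence record totals 6,432 nt, which matches the stated backbone plus insert.

Two independent reporter cassettes lie in the same orientation. In the first, the SV40 enhancer/early promoter, followed by a chimeric β-globin/immunoglobulin intron that aids mRNA processing, drives human codon-optimized Renilla luciferase (hRluc). A T7 promoter just upstream of the coding sequence also allows in vitro transcription. In the second, the HSV thymidine kinase promoter drives firefly luciferase (luc+), terminated by an SV40 poly(A) signal; the adjacent short large T antigen fragment annotation is a remnant of that SV40 region.

Because only the Renilla mRNA carries the SIRT4 3' UTR, any post-transcriptional regulation acting on that sequence changes Renilla output, while firefly luciferase from the same plasmid serves as an internal normalization control. The associated publication concerns human Argonaute-containing ribonucleoprotein complexes and their bound target mRNAs. This suggests the construct was used to test whether the SIRT4 3' UTR confers miRNA/Argonaute-mediated repression in transfected mammalian cells.
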