Addgene plasmid #19860: psiCHECK SIRT4 3'UTR
Depositing lab: Thomas Tuschl. Depositing organization: Rockefeller University. Publication: Molecular characterization of human Argonaute-containing ribonucleoprotein complexes and their bound target mRNAs. Landthaler M, Gaidatzis D, Rothballer A, Chen PY, Soll SJ, Dinic L, Ojo T, Hafner M, Zavolan M, Tuschl T. RNA. 2008 Dec;14(12):2580-96. doi: 10.1261/rna.1351608. Epub 2008 Oct 31. PubMed 18978028.
Backbone
  Vector backbone: psiCHECK-2
  Backbone manufacturer: Promega
  Backbone size w/o insert (bp): 6249
  Vector type: Mammalian Expression
Growth in bacteria
  Bacterial resistance: Ampicillin, 100 μg/mL
  Growth temperature: 37°C
  Growth strain: DH5alpha
  Copy number: High Copy
Gene/Insert
  Gene/Insert name: SIRT4 3' UTR (alt name: SIRT4)
  Species: H. sapiens (human)
  Insert size (bp): 183
  GenBank ID: NM_012240
  Entrez Gene: SIRT4 (a.k.a. SIR2L4)
  Cloning method: Restriction Enzyme; 5′ cloning site XhoI (not destroyed); 3′ cloning site NotI (not destroyed)
  Sequencing primers: 5′ GTACATCAAGAGCTTCGTGG; 3′ AAGACTCATTTAGATCCTCACAC
Terms and licenses: Academic/Nonprofit Terms; Industry Terms: Not Available to Industry
How to cite: psiCHECK SIRT4 3'UTR was a gift from Thomas Tuschl (Addgene plasmid # 19860 ; http://n2t.net/addgene:19860 ; RRID:Addgene_19860)
