>Addgene plasmid #19860 | psiCHECK SIRT4 3'UTR | addgene partial sequence | sequence record 25646 | 19860 with T7
ACCCCGAGCAACGCAAACGCATGATCACTGGGCCTCAGTGGTGGGCTCGCTGCAAGCAAATGAACGTGCT
GGACTCCTTCATCAACTACTATGATTCCGAGAAGCACGCCGAGAACGCCGTGATTTTTCTGCATGGTAAC
GCTGCCTCCAGCTACCTGTGGAGGCACGTCGTGCCTCACATCGAGCCCGTGGCTAGATGCATCATCCCTG
ATCTGATCGGAATGGGTAAGTCCGGCAAGAGCGGGAATGGCTCATATCGCCTCCTGGATCACTACAAGTA
CCTCACCGCTTGGTTCGAGCTGCTGAACCTTCCAAAGAAAATCATCTTTGTGGGCCACGACTGGGGGGCT
TGTCTGGCCTTTCACTACTCCTACGAGCACCAAGACAAGATCAAGGCCATCGTCCATGCTGAGAGTGTCG
TGGACGTGATCGAGTCCTGGGACGAGTGGCCTGACATCGAGGAGGATATCGCCCTGATCAAGAGCGAAGA
GGGCGAGAAAATGGTGCTTGAGAATAACTTCTTCGTCGAGACCATGCTCCCAAGCAAGATCATGCGGAAA
CTGGAGCCTGAGGAGTTCGCTGCCTNNNNNNNNNNNNNNNNNNNAAGGNNNNNNNNNNNACGGCCTANNN
NNNNNTGGCCTCNCGAGATCCCTNNTNGTTAAGGGAGGCAAGCCCGACGTC
