>Addgene plasmid #19860 | psiCHECK SIRT4 3'UTR | addgene partial sequence | sequence record 25647 | RenLuc3F 5'-GTACATCAAGAGCTTCGTGG-3'
AAGACGTATTCTGGCGATCGCTCGAGGCTGCCTTTGATAGACCCATGCTGACCACAGCCTGATATTCCAG
AACCTGGAACAGGGACTTTCACTTGAATCTTGCTGCTAAATGTAAATGCCTTCTCAAATGACAGATTCCA
GTTCCCATTCAACAGAGTAGGGTGCACTGACAAAGTATAGAAGGTTCTAGGTATCTTAATGTGTGGATAG
CGGCCGCTGGCCGCAATAAAATATCTTTATTTTCATTACATCTGTGTGTTGGTTTTTTGTGTGAGGATCT
AAATGAGTCTTCGGACCTCGCGGGGGCCGCTTAAGCGGTGGTTAGGGTTTGTCTGACGCGGGGGGAGGGG
GAAGGAACGAAACACTCTCATTCGGAGGCGGCTCGGGGTTTGGTCTTGGTGGCCACGGGCACGCAGAAGA
GCGCCGCGATCCTCTTAAGCACCCCCCCGCCCTCCGTGGAGGCGGGGGTTTGGTCGGCGGGTGGTAACTG
GCGGGCCGCTGACTCGGGCGGGTCGCGCGCCCCAGAGTGTGACCTTTTCGGTCTGCTCGCAGACCCCCGG
GCGGCGCCGCCGCGGCGGCGACGGGCTCGCTGGGTCCTAGGCTCCATGGGGACCGTATACGTGGACAGGC
TCTGGAGCATCCGCACGACTGCGGTGATATTACCGGAGACCTTCTGCGGGACGAGCCGGGTCACGCGGCT
GACGCGGAGCGTCCGTTGGGCGACAAACACCAGGACGGGGCACAGGTACACTATCTTGTCACCCGGAGGC
GCGAGGGANNAANACTNCAGNGNAGTGCACTGCTTATCCCCGTGNCCNTGCTC
